>Addgene plasmid #177137 | pGEX4T3-GST-PolB(L301R/V303R/V306R) | addgene full sequence | sequence record 350663 | Addgene NGS Result
ATTAGCTTATCGACTGCACGGTGCACCAATGCTTCTGGCGTCAGGCAGCCATCGGAAGCTGTGGTATGGC
TGTGCAGGTCGTAAATCACTGCATAATTCGTGTCGCTCAAGGCGCACTCCCGTTCTGGATAATGTTTTTT
GCGCCGACATCATAACGGTTCTGGCAAATATTCTGAAATGAGCTGTTGACAATTAATCATCGGCTCGTAT
AATGTGTGGAATTGTGAGCGGATAACAATTTCACACAGGAAACAGTATTCATGTCCCCTATACTAGGTTA
TTGGAAAATTAAGGGCCTTGTGCAACCCACTCGACTTCTTTTGGAATATCTTGAAGAAAAATATGAAGAG
CATTTGTATGAGCGCGATGAAGGTGATAAATGGCGAAACAAAAAGTTTGAATTGGGTTTGGAGTTTCCCA
ATCTTCCTTATTATATTGATGGTGATGTTAAATTAACACAGTCTATGGCCATCATACGTTATATAGCTGA
CAAGCACAACATGTTGGGTGGTTGTCCAAAAGAGCGTGCAGAGATTTCAATGCTTGAAGGAGCGGTTTTG
GATATTAGATACGGTGTTTCGAGAATTGCATATAGTAAAGACTTTGAAACTCTCAAAGTTGATTTTCTTA
GCAAGCTACCTGAAATGCTGAAAATGTTCGAAGATCGTTTATGTCATAAAACATATTTAAATGGTGATCA
TGTAACCCATCCTGACTTCATGTTGTATGACGCTCTTGATGTTGTTTTATACATGGACCCAATGTGCCTG
GATGCGTTCCCAAAATTAGTTTGTTTTAAAAAACGTATTGAAGCTATCCCACAAATTGATAAGTACTTGA
AATCCAGCAAGTATATAGCATGGCCTTTGCAGGGCTGGCAAGCCACGTTTGGTGGTGGCGACCATCCTCC
AAAATCGGATCTGGTTCCGCGTGGATCCGAAAACCTGTATTTTCAGGGCTCGAATTCCCGGGTCGACATG
AGCAAACGGAAGGCGCCGCAGGAGACTCTCAACGGGGGAATCACCGACATGCTCACAGAACTCGCAAACT
TTGAGAAGAACGTGAGCCAAGCTATCCACAAGTACAATGCTTACAGAAAAGCAGCATCTGTTATAGCAAA
ATACCCACACAAAATAAAGAGTGGAGCTGAAGCTAAGAAATTGCCTGGAGTAGGAACAAAAATTGCTGAA
AAGATTGATGAGTTTTTAGCAACTGGAAAATTACGTAAACTGGAAAAGATTCGGCAGGATGATACGAGTT
CATCCATCAATTTCCTGACTCGAGTTAGTGGCATTGGTCCATCTGCTGCAAGGAAGTTTGTAGATGAAGG
AATTAAAACACTAGAAGATCTCAGAAAAAATGAAGATAAATTGAACCATCATCAGCGAATTGGGCTGAAA
TATTTTGGGGACTTTGAAAAAAGAATTCCTCGTGAAGAGATGTTACAAATGCAAGATATTGTACTAAATG
AAGTTAAAAAAGTGGATTCTGAATACATTGCTACAGTCTGTGGCAGTTTCAGAAGAGGTGCAGAGTCCAG
TGGTGACATGGATGTTCTCCTGACCCATCCCAGCTTCACTTCAGAATCAACCAAACAGCCAAAACTGTTA
CATCAGGTTGTGGAGCAGTTACAAAAGGTTCATTTTATCACAGATACCCTGTCAAAGGGTGAGACAAAGT
TCATGGGTGTTTGCCAGCTTCCCAGTAAAAATGATGAAAAAGAATATCCACACAGAAGAATTGATATCAG
GTTGATACCCAAAGATCAGTATTACTGTGGTGTTCTCTATTTCACTGGGAGTGATATTTTCAATAAGAAT
ATGAGGGCTCATGCCCTAGAAAAGGGTTTCACAATCAATGAGTACACCATCCGTCCCCGGGGACGCACTG
GACGTGCAGGAGAACCCCTGCCAGTGGATAGTGAAAAAGACATCTTTGATTACATCCAGTGGAAATACCG
GGAACCCAAGGACCGGAGCGAATGAGCGGCCGCATCGTGACTGACTGACGATCTGCCTCGCGCGTTTCGG
TGATGACGGTGAAAACCTCTGACACATGCAGCTCCCGGAGACGGTCACAGCTTGTCTGTAAGCGGATGCC
GGGAGCAGACAAGCCCGTCAGGGCGCGTCAGCGGGTGTTGGCGGGTGTCGGGGCGCAGCCATGACCCAGT
CACGTAGCGATAGCGGAGTGTATAATTCTTGAAGACGAAAGGGCCTCGTGATACGCCTATTTTTATAGGT
TAATGTCATGATAATAATGGTTTCTTAGACGTCAGGTGGCACTTTTCGGGGAAATGTGCGCGGAACCCCT
ATTTGTTTATTTTTCTAAATACATTCAAATATGTATCCGCTCATGAGACAATAACCCTGATAAATGCTTC
AATAATATTGAAAAAGGAAGAGTATGAGTATTCAACATTTCCGTGTCGCCCTTATTCCCTTTTTTGCGGC
ATTTTGCCTTCCTGTTTTTGCTCACCCAGAAACGCTGGTGAAAGTAAAAGATGCTGAAGATCAGTTGGGT
GCACGAGTGGGTTACATCGAACTGGATCTCAACAGCGGTAAGATCCTTGAGAGTTTTCGCCCCGAAGAAC
GTTTTCCAATGATGAGCACTTTTAAAGTTCTGCTATGTGGCGCGGTATTATCCCGTGTTGACGCCGGGCA
AGAGCAACTCGGTCGCCGCATACACTATTCTCAGAATGACTTGGTTGAGTACTCACCAGTCACAGAAAAG
CATCTTACGGATGGCATGACAGTAAGAGAATTATGCAGTGCTGCCATAACCATGAGTGATAACACTGCGG
CCAACTTACTTCTGACAACGATCGGAGGACCGAAGGAGCTAACCGCTTTTTTGCACAACATGGGGGATCA
TGTAACTCGCCTTGATCGTTGGGAACCGGAGCTGAATGAAGCCATACCAAACGACGAGCGTGACACCACG
ATGCCTGCAGCAATGGCAACAACGTTGCGCAAACTATTAACTGGCGAACTACTTACTCTAGCTTCCCGGC
AACAATTAATAGACTGGATGGAGGCGGATAAAGTTGCAGGACCACTTCTGCGCTCGGCCCTTCCGGCTGG
CTGGTTTATTGCTGATAAATCTGGAGCCGGTGAGCGTGGGTCTCGCGGTATCATTGCAGCACTGGGGCCA
GATGGTAAGCCCTCCCGTATCGTAGTTATCTACACGACGGGGAGTCAGGCAACTATGGATGAACGAAATA
GACAGATCGCTGAGATAGGTGCCTCACTGATTAAGCATTGGTAACTGTCAGACCAAGTTTACTCATATAT
ACTTTAGATTGATTTAAAACTTCATTTTTAATTTAAAAGGATCTAGGTGAAGATCCTTTTTGATAATCTC
ATGACCAAAATCCCTTAACGTGAGTTTTCGTTCCACTGAGCGTCAGACCCCGTAGAAAAGATCAAAGGAT
CTTCTTGAGATCCTTTTTTTCTGCGCGTAATCTGCTGCTTGCAAACAAAAAAACCACCGCTACCAGCGGT
GGTTTGTTTGCCGGATCAAGAGCTACCAACTCTTTTTCCGAAGGTAACTGGCTTCAGCAGAGCGCAGATA
CCAAATACTGTCCTTCTAGTGTAGCCGTAGTTAGGCCACCACTTCAAGAACTCTGTAGCACCGCCTACAT
ACCTCGCTCTGCTAATCCTGTTACCAGTGGCTGCTGCCAGTGGCGATAAGTCGTGTCTTACCGGGTTGGA
CTCAAGACGATAGTTACCGGATAAGGCGCAGCGGTCGGGCTGAACGGGGGGTTCGTGCACACAGCCCAGC
TTGGAGCGAACGACCTACACCGAACTGAGATACCTACAGCGTGAGCTATGAGAAAGCGCCACGCTTCCCG
AAGGGAGAAAGGCGGACAGGTATCCGGTAAGCGGCAGGGTCGGAACAGGAGAGCGCACGAGGGAGCTTCC
AGGGGGAAACGCCTGGTATCTTTATAGTCCTGTCGGGTTTCGCCACCTCTGACTTGAGCGTCGATTTTTG
TGATGCTCGTCAGGGGGGCGGAGCCTATGGAAAAACGCCAGCAACGCGGCCTTTTTACGGTTCCTGGCCT
TTTGCTGGCCTTTTGCTCACATGTTCTTTCCTGCGTTATCCCCTGATTCTGTGGATAACCGTATTACCGC
CTTTGAGTGAGCTGATACCGCTCGCCGCAGCCGAACGACCGAGCGCAGCGAGTCAGTGAGCGAGGAAGCG
GAAGAGCGCCTGATGCGGTATTTTCTCCTTACGCATCTGTGCGGTATTTCACACCGCATAAATTCCGACA
CCATCGAATGGCGCAAAACCTTTCGCGGTATGGCATGATAGCGCCCGGAAGAGAGTCAATTCAGGGTGGT
GAATGTGAAACCAGTAACGTTATACGATGTCGCAGAGTATGCCGGTGTCTCTTATCAGACCGTTTCCCGC
GTGGTGAACCAGGCCAGCCACGTTTCTGCGAAAACGCGGGAAAAAGTGGAAGCGGCGATGGCGGAGCTGA
ATTACATTCCCAACCGCGTGGCACAACAACTGGCGGGCAAACAGTCGTTGCTGATTGGCGTTGCCACCTC
CAGTCTGGCCCTGCACGCGCCGTCGCAAATTGTCGCGGCGATTAAATCTCGCGCCGATCAACTGGGTGCC
AGCGTGGTGGTGTCGATGGTAGAACGAAGCGGCGTCGAAGCCTGTAAAGCGGCGGTGCACAATCTTCTCG
CGCAACGCGTCAGTGGGCTGATCATTAACTATCCGCTGGATGACCAGGATGCCATTGCTGTGGAAGCTGC
CTGCACTAATGTTCCGGCGTTATTTCTTGATGTCTCTGACCAGACACCCATCAACAGTATTATTTTCTCC
CATGAAGACGGTACGCGACTGGGCGTGGAGCATCTGGTCGCATTGGGTCACCAGCAAATCGCGCTGTTAG
CGGGCCCATTAAGTTCTGTCTCGGCGCGTCTGCGTCTGGCTGGCTGGCATAAATATCTCACTCGCAATCA
AATTCAGCCGATAGCGGAACGGGAAGGCGACTGGAGTGCCATGTCCGGTTTTCAACAAACCATGCAAATG
CTGAATGAGGGCATCGTTCCCACTGCGATGCTGGTTGCCAACGATCAGATGGCGCTGGGCGCAATGCGCG
CCATTACCGAGTCCGGGCTGCGCGTTGGTGCGGATATCTCGGTAGTGGGATACGACGATACCGAAGACAG
CTCATGTTATATCCCGCCGTTAACCACCATCAAACAGGATTTTCGCCTGCTGGGGCAAACCAGCGTGGAC
CGCTTGCTGCAACTCTCTCAGGGCCAGGCGGTGAAGGGCAATCAGCTGTTGCCCGTCTCACTGGTGAAAA
GAAAAACCACCCTGGCGCCCAATACGCAAACCGCCTCTCCCCGCGCGTTGGCCGATTCATTAATGCAGCT
GGCACGACAGGTTTCCCGACTGGAAAGCGGGCAGTGAGCGCAACGCAATTAATGTAAGTTAGCTCACTCA
TTAGGCACCCCAGGCTTTACACTTTATGCTTCCGGCTCGTATGTTGTGTGGAATTGTGAGCGGATAACAA
TTTCACACAGGAAACAGCTATGACCATGATTACGGATTCACTGGCCGTCGTTTTACAACGTCGTGACTGG
GAAAACCCTGGCGTTACCCAACTTAATCGCCTTGCAGCACATCCCCCTTTCGCCAGCTGGCGTAATAGCG
AAGAGGCCCGCACCGATCGCCCTTCCCAACAGTTGCGCAGCCTGAATGGCGAATGGCGCTTTGCCTGGTT
TCCGGCACCAGAAGCGGTGCCGGAAAGCTGGCTGGAGTGCGATCTTCCTGAGGCCGATACTGTCGTCGTC
CCCTCAAACTGGCAGATGCACGGTTACGATGCGCCCATCTACACCAACGTGACCTATCCCATTACGGTCA
ATCCGCCGTTTGTTCCCACGGAGAATCCGACGGGTTGTTACTCGCTCACATTTAATGTTGATGAAAGCTG
GCTACAGGAAGGCCAGACGCGAATTATTTTTGATGGCGTTGGA
Features (pLannotate 1.2.2; 18 found; start..end, strand, type, name):
    186..214     +  promoter       tac promoter: strong E. coli promoter; hybrid between the trp and lac UV5 promoters
    222..238     +  protein_bind   lac operator: The lac repressor binds to the lac operator to inhibit transcription in E. coli. This inhibition can be relieved by adding lactose or isopropyl-β-D-thiogalactopyranoside (IPTG). lac repressor encoded by lacI
    261..914     +  CDS            GST26_SCHJA: Experimental evidence at protein level: Swiss-Prot protein existence level 1. GST isoenzymes appear to play a central role in the parasite detoxification system. Other functions are also suspected including a role in increasing the solubility of haematin in the parasite gut. From Schistosoma japonicum (Blood fluke).
    939..959     +  CDS            TEV site: tobacco etch virus (TEV) protease recognition and cleavage site
    978..1982    +  CDS            POLB: DPOLB_HUMAN - Experimental evidence at protein level: Swiss-Prot protein existence level 1. Repair polymerase that plays a key role in base-excision repair. Has 5'-deoxyribose-5-phosphate lyase (dRP lyase) activity that removes the 5' sugar phosphate and also acts as a DNA polymerase that adds one nucleotide to the 3' end of the arising single-nucleotide gap. Conducts 'gap-filling' DNA synthesis in a stepwise distributive fashion rather than in a processive fashion as for other DNA polymerases. From Homo sapiens (Human).
   2013..2052    +  CDS            rop (fragment): Rop protein, which maintains plasmids at low copy number; rop
   2154..2194    +  misc_feature   bom (fragment): basis of mobility region from pBR322
   2299..2403    +  promoter       AmpR promoter: bla
   2404..3264    +  CDS            AmpR: β-lactamase; bla; confers resistance to ampicillin, carbenicillin, and related antibiotics
   3435..4023    +  rep_origin     ori: high-copy-number ColE1/pMB1/pBR322/pUC origin of replication
   4209..4260    -  misc_feature   bom (fragment): basis of mobility region from pBR322
   4267..4344    +  promoter       lacI promoter: lacI
   4345..5427    +  CDS            lacI: lac repressor; lacI; The lac repressor binds to the lac operator to inhibit transcription in E. coli. This inhibition can be relieved by adding lactose or isopropyl-β-D-thiogalactopyranoside (IPTG).
   5440..5461    +  protein_bind   CAP binding site: CAP binding activates transcription in the presence of cAMP. E. coli catabolite activator protein
   5476..5506    +  promoter       lac promoter: promoter for the E. coli lac operon
   5514..5530    +  protein_bind   lac operator: The lac repressor binds to the lac operator to inhibit transcription in E. coli. This inhibition can be relieved by adding lactose or isopropyl-β-D-thiogalactopyranoside (IPTG). lac repressor encoded by lacI
   5550..5723    +  CDS            lacZα: LacZα fragment of β-galactosidase; lacZ fragment
   5987..110     -  CDS            yciV (fragment) (across the origin): RNAAM_ECOLI - Also known as trpH From Escherichia coli (strain K12).
