[The description below was written by a language model from this plasmid's Addgene catalogue record and pLannotate feature annotations shown in this document.]
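Description:
pGEX4T3-GST-PolB(L301R/V303R/V306R) is a 5,993 bp bacterial expression plasmid built on the pGEX4T3 backbone for producing a mutant form of human DNA polymerase beta (POLB) as an N-terminal glutathione S-transferase fusion in E. coli. It replicates from a ColE1/pMB1-type origin and is selected with ampicillin through the bla (AmpR) gene and its own promoter. The record lists copy number as unknown. Short rop and bom fragments, a lac promoter/lacZα segment and a fragment of an E. coli gene spanning the sequence origin are also annotated. These appear to be backbone remnants with no role in the expression cassette.

Expression is driven by the tac promoter, a strong trp/lac hybrid, followed by a lac operator. The plasmid carries its own lacI gene, so transcription is held off by lac repressor until it is relieved with IPTG. The open reading frame begins with the Schistosoma japonicum GST, continues through a TEV protease recognition site, and then runs into the roughly 1 kb POLB coding sequence, which was cloned between SalI and NotI sites. GST allows affinity capture of the fusion on glutathione resin and use in pull-down assays. The TEV site allows the tag to be cleaved off to release polymerase beta.

The insert carries three substitutions to arginine, at L301, V303 and V306. The record does not state their functional effect. The associated publication concerns regulation of polymerase beta stability and localisation through interactions with XRCC1 and NQO1, which suggests the plasmid supplies recombinant mutant protein for interaction or biochemical studies of this base-excision repair enzyme.
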