Addgene plasmid #177137: pGEX4T3-GST-PolB(L301R/V303R/V306R)
Purpose: Bacterial vector for expression of an N-terminal GST fusion of PolB(L301R/V303R/V306R) with a TEV protease site located between the GST tag and PolB(L301R/V303R/V306R)
Depositing lab: Robert Sobol. Depositing organization: University of South Alabama, Mitchell Cancer Institute. Publication: Stability and sub-cellular localization of DNA polymerase beta is regulated by interactions with NQO1 and XRCC1 in response to oxidative stress. Fang Q, Andrews J, Sharma N, Wilk A, Clark J, Slyskova J, Koczor CA, Lans H, Prakash A, Sobol RW. Nucleic Acids Res. 2019 Jul 9;47(12):6269-6286. doi: 10.1093/nar/gkz293. PubMed 31287140.
Backbone
  Vector backbone: pGEX4T3
  Backbone manufacturer: Sigma
  Total vector size (bp): 5993
  Vector type: Bacterial Expression
Growth in bacteria
  Bacterial resistance: Ampicillin, 100 μg/mL
  Growth temperature: 37°C
  Growth strain: DH5alpha
  Growth instructions: use BL21-Codonplus-RP for protein expression
  Copy number: Unknown
Gene/Insert
  Gene/Insert name: PolB
  Species: H. sapiens (human)
  Insert size (bp): 1008
  Entrez Gene: POLB
  Promoter: Tac
  Tag / fusion protein: GST (N terminal on insert)
  Cloning method: Restriction Enzyme; 5′ cloning site SalI (unknown if destroyed); 3′ cloning site NotI (unknown if destroyed)
  Sequencing primers: 5′ TCCCGGGTCGACATGAGCAAACGGAAGGCGCCG; 3′ CACGATGCGGCCGCTCATTCGCTCCGGTCCTTGGG
Terms and licenses: Academic/Nonprofit Terms; Industry Terms: Not Available to Industry
How to cite: pGEX4T3-GST-PolB(L301R/V303R/V306R) was a gift from Robert Sobol (Addgene plasmid # 177137 ; http://n2t.net/addgene:177137 ; RRID:Addgene_177137)
